Addgene plasmid #188119: pMXS-IRES-BLAST flag-CAD S1345A
Purpose: Expresses C-terminal flag-tagged human CAD S1345A in mammalian cells
Depositing lab: Richard Possemato. Depositing organization: NYU Grossman School of Medicine. Publication: Allosteric regulation of CAD modulates de novo pyrimidine synthesis during the cell cycle. Shin J, Mir H, Khurram MA, Fujihara KM, Dynlacht BD, Cardozo TJ, Possemato R. Nat Metab. 2023 Feb 6. doi: 10.1038/s42255-023-00735-9. PubMed 36747088.
Backbone
  Vector backbone: pMXS-IRES-BLAST
  Backbone size w/o insert (bp): 5623
  Vector type: Mammalian Expression, Retroviral
  Selectable markers: Blasticidin
Growth in bacteria
  Bacterial resistance: Ampicillin, 100 μg/mL
  Growth temperature: 37°C
  Growth strain: NEB Stable
  Copy number: High Copy
Gene/Insert
  Gene/Insert name: CAD (alt name: carbamoyl-phosphate synthetase 2, aspartate transcarbamylase, and dihydroorotase)
  Species: H. sapiens (human)
  Insert size (bp): 6702
  Mutation: TCC -> AGT silent mutations at nt439-441 eliminating PAM site for sgRNA target sequence 5'-ATTGGGGTCCAAGAATGGCA-3' and AG -> GC mutations at nt4033-4034 for Ser1345 -> Ala mutation of CAD
  Entrez Gene: CAD (a.k.a. CDG1Z, DEE50, EIEE50, GATD4)
  Tag / fusion protein: Flag tag (N terminal on insert)
  Cloning method: Gibson Cloning
  Sequencing primers: 5′ AGTAGACGGCATCGCAGCTTGGATA; 3′ CGGAATTTACGTAGCGGCCGC
Terms and licenses: Academic/Nonprofit Terms; Industry Terms: Not Available to Industry
How to cite: pMXS-IRES-BLAST flag-CAD S1345A was a gift from Richard Possemato (Addgene plasmid # 188119 ; http://n2t.net/addgene:188119 ; RRID:Addgene_188119)
