[The description below was written by a language model from this plasmid's Addgene catalogue record and pLannotate feature annotations shown in this document.]
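Description:
pMXS-IRES-BLAST flag-CAD S1345A is a Moloney murine leukemia virus-based retroviral expression plasmid of about 12.3 kb, built on the pMXS-IRES-BLAST backbone for stable delivery of a mutant human CAD cDNA into mammalian cells. It is maintained in E. coli through a high-copy ColE1/pUC-type origin and the β-lactamase gene (ampicillin resistance). The retroviral portion comprises a 5' MMLV LTR, the MMLV packaging signal with an adjacent MESV Ψ fragment, a truncated gag lacking its start codon, and a pol segment carrying the splice acceptor, followed by the payload and a 3' LTR region. These elements allow the transcript to be packaged into virions when gag, pol and env are supplied in trans by packaging cells. No separate internal promoter is annotated, so expression is presumably driven from the 5' LTR.

The payload is the roughly 6.7 kb coding sequence of CAD, the multifunctional enzyme combining the glutamine amidotransferase, carbamoyl-phosphate synthetase, aspartate transcarbamylase and dihydroorotase activities of de novo pyrimidine synthesis. It carries a Ser1345-to-Ala substitution plus silent changes that remove the PAM of an sgRNA target site, making the cDNA resistant to Cas9 cutting and suited to re-expression in cells whose endogenous CAD has been disrupted. Downstream, an EMCV IRES links translation of blasticidin S deaminase to the same transcript, so blasticidin selection enriches for transduced, CAD-expressing cells. The record is inconsistent on the Flag tag, with the purpose line calling it C-terminal and the insert field N-terminal, and the tag is not separately annotated in the feature table. The associated work concerns allosteric regulation of CAD during the cell cycle, and the record does not further specify the role of Ser1345.
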