Features (pLannotate 1.2.2; 14 found; start..end, strand, type, name):
     96..558     +  misc_feature   IRES: internal ribosome entry site (IRES) of the encephalomyocarditis virus (EMCV)
    578..967     +  CDS            BSD: blasticidin S deaminase; Aspergillus terreus BSD; confers resistance to blasticidin
   1016..1137    +  LTR            3' LTR (ΔU3) (fragment): self-inactivating 3' long terminal repeat (LTR) from Moloney murine leukemia virus
   1138..1607    +  LTR            LTR: long terminal repeat from Moloney murine leukemia virus
   1673..1725    -  CDS            lacI (fragment): lac repressor; lacI; The lac repressor binds to the lac operator to inhibit transcription in E. coli. This inhibition can be relieved by adding lactose or isopropyl-β-D-thiogalactopyranoside (IPTG).
   1908..2496    -  rep_origin     ori: high-copy-number ColE1/pMB1/pBR322/pUC origin of replication
   2660..3520    -  CDS            AmpR: β-lactamase; bla; confers resistance to ampicillin, carbenicillin, and related antibiotics
   3521..3625    -  promoter       AmpR promoter: bla
   3655..4248    +  LTR            LTR: long terminal repeat from Moloney murine leukemia virus
   4311..4510    +  misc_feature   MMLV Ψ: packaging signal of Moloney murine leukemia virus (MMLV)
   4562..4650    +  misc_feature   MESV Ψ (fragment): packaging signal of murine embryonic stem cell virus
   4727..5143    +  CDS            gag (truncated): truncated Moloney murine leukemia virus (MMLV) gag gene lacking the start codon
   5153..5527    +  misc_feature   pol region: Moloney murine leukemia virus (MMLV) pol region containing the splice acceptor site
   5556..12230   +  CDS            CAD: PYR1_HUMAN - Experimental evidence at protein level: Swiss-Prot protein existence level 1. This protein is a 'fusion' protein encoding four enzymatic activities of the pyrimidine pathway (GATase, CPSase, ATCase and DHOase). From Homo sapiens (Human).
>Addgene plasmid #188119 | pMXS-IRES-BLAST flag-CAD S1345A | addgene full sequence | sequence record 369029 | Addgene NGS Result
CCCCCTAACGTTACTGGCCGAAGCCGCTTGGAATAAGGCCGGTGTGCGTTTGTCTATATGTTATTTTCCA
CCATATTGCCGTCTTTTGGCAATGTGAGGGCCCGGAAACCTGGCCCTGTCTTCTTGACGAGCATTCCTAG
GGGTCTTTCCCCTCTCGCCAAAGGAATGCAAGGTCTGTTGAATGTCGTGAAGGAAGCAGTTCCTCTGGAA
GCTTCTTGAAGACAAACAACGTCTGTAGCGACCCTTTGCAGGCAGCGGAACCCCCCACCTGGCGACAGGT
GCCTCTGCGGCCAAAAGCCACGTGTATAAGATACACCTGCAAAGGCGGCACAACCCCAGTGCCACGTTGT
GAGTTGGATAGTTGTGGAAAGAGTCAAATGGCTCTCCTCAAGCGTATTCAACAAGGGGCTGAAGGATGCC
CAGAAGGTACCCCATTGTATGGGATCTGATCTGGGGCCTCGGTGCACATGCTTTACATGTGTTTAGTCGA
GGTTAAAAAAACGTCTAGGCCCCCCGAACCACGGGGACGTGGTTTTCCTTTGAAAAACACGATGATAATA
TGGCCACAACCATGGTTCCTTTGTCTCAAGAAGAATCCACCCTCATTGAAAGAGCAACGGCTACAATCAA
CAGCATCCCCATCTCTGAAGACTACAGCGTCGCCAGCGCAGCTCTCTCTAGCGACGGCCGCATCTTCACT
GGTGTCAATGTATATCATTTTACTGGGGGACCTTGTGCAGAACTCGTGGTGCTGGGCACTGCTGCTGCTG
CGGCAGCTGGCAACCTGACTTGTATCGTCGCGATCGGAAATGAGAACAGGGGCATCTTGAGCCCCTGCGG
ACGGTGCCGACAGGTGCTTCTCGATCTGCATCCTGGGATCAAAGCCATAGTGAAGGACAGTGATGGACAG
CCGACGGCAGTTGGGATTCGTGAATTGCTGCCCTCTGGTTATGTGTGGGAGGGCTAAGTCGACGATAAAA
TAAAAGATTTTATTTAGTCTCCAGAAAAAGGGGGGAATGAAAGACCCCACCTGTAGGTTTGGCAAGCTAG
CTTAAGTAACGCCATTTTGCAAGGCATGGAAAAATACATAACTGAGAATAGAGAAGTTCAGATCAAGGTC
AGGAACAGATGGAACAGCTGAATATGGGCCAAACAGGATATCTGTGGTAAGCAGTTCCTGCCCCGGCTCA
GGGCCAAGAACAGATGGAACAGCTGAATATGGGCCAAACAGGATATCTGTGGTAAGCAGTTCCTGCCCCG
GCTCAGGGCCAAGAACAGATGGTCCCCAGATGCGGTCCAGCCCTCAGCAGTTTCTAGAGAACCATCAGAT
GTTTCCAGGGTGCCCCAAGGACCTGAAATGACCCTGTGCCTTATTTGAACTAACCAATCAGTTCGCTTCT
CGCTTCTGTTCGCGCGCTTCTGCTCCCCGAGCTCAATAAAAGAGCCCACAACCCCTCACTCGGGGCGCCA
GTCCTCCGATTGACTGAGTCGCCCGGGTACCCGTGTATCCAATAAACCCTCTTGCAGTTGCATCCGACTT
GTGGTCTCGCTGTTCCTTGGGAGGGTCTCCTCTGAGTGATTGACTACCCGTCAGCGGGGGTCTTTCACAT
GCAGCATGTATCAAAATTAATTTGGTTTTTTTTCTTAAGTATTTACATTAAATGGCCATAGTTGCATTAA
TGAATCGGCCAACGCGCGGGGAGAGGCGGTTTGCGTATTGGGCGCTCTTCCGCTTCCTCGCTCACTGACT
CGCTGCGCTCGGTCGTTCGGCTGCGGCGAGCGGTATCAGCTCACTCAAAGGCGGTAATACGGTTATCCAC
AGAATCAGGGGATAACGCAGGAAAGAACATGTGAGCAAAAGGCCAGCAAAAGGCCAGGAACCGTAAAAAG
GCCGCGTTGCTGGCGTTTTTCCATAGGCTCCGCCCCCCTGACGAGCATCACAAAAATCGACGCTCAAGTC
AGAGGTGGCGAAACCCGACAGGACTATAAAGATACCAGGCGTTTCCCCCTGGAAGCTCCCTCGTGCGCTC
TCCTGTTCCGACCCTGCCGCTTACCGGATACCTGTCCGCCTTTCTCCCTTCGGGAAGCGTGGCGCTTTCT
CATAGCTCACGCTGTAGGTATCTCAGTTCGGTGTAGGTCGTTCGCTCCAAGCTGGGCTGTGTGCACGAAC
CCCCCGTTCAGCCCGACCGCTGCGCCTTATCCGGTAACTATCGTCTTGAGTCCAACCCGGTAAGACACGA
CTTATCGCCACTGGCAGCAGCCACTGGTAACAGGATTAGCAGAGCGAGGTATGTAGGCGGTGCTACAGAG
TTCTTGAAGTGGTGGCCTAACTACGGCTACACTAGAAGAACAGTATTTGGTATCTGCGCTCTGCTGAAGC
CAGTTACCTTCGGAAAAAGAGTTGGTAGCTCTTGATCCGGCAAACAAACCACCGCTGGTAGCGGTGGTTT
TTTTGTTTGCAAGCAGCAGATTACGCGCAGAAAAAAAGGATCTCAAGAAGATCCTTTGATCTTTTCTACG
GGGTCTGACGCTCAGTGGAACGAAAACTCACGTTAAGGGATTTTGGTCATGAGATTATCAAAAAGGATCT
TCACCTAGATCCTTTTGCGGCCGGCCGCAAATCAATCTAAAGTATATATGAGTAAACTTGGTCTGACAGT
TACCAATGCTTAATCAGTGAGGCACCTATCTCAGCGATCTGTCTATTTCGTTCATCCATAGTTGCCTGAC
TCCCCGTCGTGTAGATAACTACGATACGGGAGGGCTTACCATCTGGCCCCAGTGCTGCAATGATACCGCG
AGACCCACGCTCACCGGCTCCAGATTTATCAGCAATAAACCAGCCAGCCGGAAGGGCCGAGCGCAGAAGT
GGTCCTGCAACTTTATCCGCCTCCATCCAGTCTATTAATTGTTGCCGGGAAGCTAGAGTAAGTAGTTCGC
CAGTTAATAGTTTGCGCAACGTTGTTGCCATTGCTACAGGCATCGTGGTGTCACGCTCGTCGTTTGGTAT
GGCTTCATTCAGCTCCGGTTCCCAACGATCAAGGCGAGTTACATGATCCCCCATGTTGTGCAAAAAAGCG
GTTAGCTCCTTCGGTCCTCCGATCGTTGTCAGAAGTAAGTTGGCCGCAGTGTTATCACTCATGGTTATGG
CAGCACTGCATAATTCTCTTACTGTCATGCCATCCGTAAGATGCTTTTCTGTGACTGGTGAGTACTCAAC
CAAGTCATTCTGAGAATAGTGTATGCGGCGACCGAGTTGCTCTTGCCCGGCGTCAATACGGGATAATACC
GCGCCACATAGCAGAACTTTAAAAGTGCTCATCATTGGAAAACGTTCTTCGGGGCGAAAACTCTCAAGGA
TCTTACCGCTGTTGAGATCCAGTTCGATGTAACCCACTCGTGCACCCAACTGATCTTCAGCATCTTTTAC
TTTCACCAGCGTTTCTGGGTGAGCAAAAACAGGAAGGCAAAATGCCGCAAAAAAGGGAATAAGGGCGACA
CGGAAATGTTGAATACTCATACTCTTCCTTTTTCAATATTATTGAAGCATTTATCAGGGTTATTGTCTCA
TGAGCGGATACATATTTGAATGTATTTAGAAAAATAAACAAATAGGGGTTCCGCGCACATTTCCCCGAAA
AGTGCCACCTGCATAATGAAAGACCCCACCTGTAGGTTTGGCAAGCTAGCTTAAGTAACGCCATTTTGCA
AGGCATGGAAAAATACATAACTGAGAATAGAAAAGTTCAGATCAAGGTCAGGAACAGATGGAACAGCTGA
ATATGGGCCAAACAGGATATCTGTGGTAAGCAGTTCCTGCCCCGGCTCAGGGCCAAGAACAGATGGAACA
GCTGAATATGGGCCAAACAGGATATCTGTGGTAAGCAGTTCCTGCCCCGGCTCAGGGCCAAGAACAGATG
GTCCCCAGATGCGGTCCAGCCCTCAGCAGTTTCTAGAGAACCATCAGATGTTTCCAGGGTGCCCCAAGGA
CCTGAAATGACCCTGTGCCTTATTTGAACTAACCAATCAGTTCGCTTCTCGCTTCTGTTCGCGCGCTTCT
GCTCCCCGAGCTCAATAAAAGAGCCCACAACCCCTCACTCGGCGCGCCAGTCCTCCGATTGACTGAGTCG
CCCGGGTACCCGTGTATCCAATAAACCCTCTTGCAGTTGCATCCGACTTGTGGTCTCGCTGTTCCTTGGG
AGGGTCTCCTCTGAGTGATTGACTACCCGTCAGCGGGGGTCTTTCATTTGGGGGCTCGTCCGGGATCGGG
AGACCCCTGCCCAGGGACCACCGACCCACCACCGGGAGGTAAGCTGGCCAGCAACTTATCTGTGTCTGTC
CGATTGTCTAGTGTCTATGACTGATTTTATGCGCCTGCGTCGGTACTAGTTAGCTAACTAGCTCTGTATC
TGGCGGACCCGTGGTGGAACTGACGAGTTCGGAACACCCGGCCGCAACCCTGGGAGACGTCCCAGGGACT
TCGGGGGCCGTTTTTGTGGCCCGACCTGAGTCCAAAAATCCCGATCGTTTTGGACTCTTTGGTGCACCCC
CCTAATAGGAGGGATATGTGGTTCTGGTAGGAGACGAGAACCTAAAACAGTTCCCGCCTCCGTCTGAATT
TTTGCTTTCGGTTTGGGACCGAAGCCGCGCCGCGCGTCTTGTCTGCTGCAGCATCGTTCTGTGTTGTCTC
TGTCTGACTGTGTTTCTGTATTTGTCTGAAAATTAGGGCCAGACTGTTACCACTCCCTTAAGTTTGACCT
TAGGTCACTGGAAAGATGTCGAGCGGATCGCTCACAACCAGTCGGTAGATGTCAAGAAGAGACGTTGGGT
TACCTTCTGCTCTGCAGAATGGCCAACCTTTAACGTCGGATGGCCGCGAGACGGCACCTTTAACCGAGAC
CTCATCACCCAGGTTAAGATCAAGGTCTTTTCACCTGGCCCGCATGGACACCCAGACCAGGTCCCCTACA
TCGTGACCTGGGAAGCCTTGGCTTTTGACCCCCCTCCCTGGGTCAAGCCCTTTGTACACCCTAAGCCTCC
GCCTCCTCTTCCTCCATCCGCCCCGTCTCTCCCCCTTGAACCTCCTCGTTCGACCCCGCCTCGATCCTCC
CTTTATCCAGCCCTCACTCCTTCTCTAGGCGCCCCCATATGGCCATATGAGATCTTATATGGGGCACCCC
CGCCCCTTGTAAACTTCCCTGACCCTGACATGACAAGAGTTACTAACAGCCCCTCTCTCCAAGCTCACTT
ACAGGCTCTCTACTTAGTCCAGCACGAAGTCTGGAGACCTCTGGCGGCAGCCTACCAAGAACAACTGGAC
CGACCGGTGGTACCTCACCCTTACCGAGTCGGCGACACAGTGTGGGTCCGCCGACACCAGACTAAGAACC
TAGAACCTCGCTGGAAAGGACCTTACACAGTCCTGCTGACCACCCCCACCGCCCTCAAAGTAGACGGCAT
CGCAGCTTGGATACACGCCGCCCACGTGAAGGCTGCCGACCCCGGGGGTGGACCATCCTCTAGACTGCCG
GATCTAGCTAGTTAATTAAGGATCCATGGCGGCCCTAGTGTTGGAGGACGGGTCGGTCCTGCGGGGCCAG
CCCTTTGGGGCCGCCGTGTCGACTGCCGGGGAAGTGGTGTTTCAAACCGGCATGGTCGGCTACCCCGAGG
CCCTCACTGATCCCTCCTACAAGGCACAGATCTTAGTGCTCACCTATCCTCTGATCGGCAACTATGGCAT
CCCCCCAGATGAAATGGATGAGTTCGGTCTCTGCAAGTGGTTTGAATCCTCGGGCATCCACGTAGCAGCA
CTGGTAGTGGGAGAGTGCTGTCCTACTCCCAGCCACTGGAGTGCCACCCGCACCCTGCATGAGTGGCTGC
AGCAGCATGGCATCCCTGGCTTGCAAGGAGTAGACACTCGGGAGCTGACCAAGAAGTTGCGGGAACAGGG
GTCTCTGCTGGGGAAGCTGGTCCAGAATGGAACAGAACCTTCAAGTCTGCCATTCTTGGACCCCAATGCC
CGCCCCCTGGTACCAGAGGTCTCCATTAAGACTCCACGGGTATTCAATACAGGGGGTGCCCCTCGGATCC
TTGCTTTGGACTGTGGCCTCAAGTATAATCAGATCCGATGCCTCTGCCAGCGTGGGGCTGAGGTCACTGT
GGTACCCTGGGACCATGCACTAGACAGCCAAGAGTATGAGGGTCTCTTCTTAAGTAATGGGCCTGGTGAC
CCTGCCTCCTATCCCAGTGTCGTATCCACACTGAGCCGTGTTTTATCTGAGCCTAATCCCCGACCTGTCT
TTGGGATCTGCCTGGGACACCAGCTATTGGCCTTAGCCATTGGGGCCAAGACTTACAAGATGAGATATGG
GAACCGAGGCCATAACCAGCCCTGCTTGTTGGTGGGCTCTGGGCGCTGCTTTCTGACATCCCAGAACCAT
GGGTTTGCTGTGGAGACAGACTCACTGCCAGCAGACTGGGCTCCTCTCTTCACCAACGCCAATGATGGTT
CCAATGAAGGCATTGTGCACAACAGCTTGCCTTTCTTCAGTGTCCAGTTTCACCCAGAGCACCAAGCTGG
CCCTTCAGATATGGAACTGCTTTTCGATATCTTTCTGGAAACTGTGAAAGAGGCCACAGCTGGGAACCCT
GGGGGCCAGACAGTTAGAGAGCGGCTGACTGAGCGCCTCTGTCCCCCTGGGATTCCCACTCCCGGCTCTG
GACTTCCACCACCACGAAAGGTTCTGATCCTGGGCTCAGGGGGCCTCTCCATTGGCCAAGCTGGAGAATT
TGACTACTCGGGCTCTCAGGCAATTAAGGCCCTGAAGGAGGAAAACATCCAGACGTTGCTGATCAACCCC
AATATTGCCACAGTGCAGACCTCCCAGGGGCTGGCCGACAAGGTCTATTTTCTTCCCATAACACCTCATT
ATGTAACCCAGGTGATACGTAATGAACGCCCCGATGGTGTGTTACTGACTTTTGGGGGCCAGACTGCTCT
GAACTGTGGTGTGGAGCTGACCAAGGCCGGGGTGCTGGCTCGGTATGGGGTCCGGGTCCTGGGCACACCA
GTGGAGACCATTGAGCTGACCGAGGATCGACGGGCCTTTGCTGCCAGAATGGCAGAGATCGGAGAGCATG
TGGCCCCGAGCGAGGCAGCAAATTCTCTTGAACAGGCCCAGGCAGCCGCTGAACGGCTGGGGTACCCTGT
GCTAGTGCGTGCAGCCTTTGCCCTGGGTGGCCTGGGCTCTGGCTTTGCCTCTAACAGGGAGGAGCTCTCT
GCTCTCGTGGCCCCAGCTTTTGCCCATACCAGCCAAGTGCTAGTAGACAAGTCTCTGAAGGGATGGAAGG
AGATTGAGTACGAGGTGGTGAGAGACGCCTATGGCAACTGTGTCACGGTGTGTAACATGGAGAACTTGGA
CCCACTGGGCATCCACACTGGTGAGTCCATAGTGGTGGCCCCTAGCCAGACACTGAATGACAGGGAGTAT
CAGCTCCTGAGGCAGACAGCTATCAAGGTGACCCAGCACCTGGGAATTGTTGGGGAGTGCAATGTGCAGT
ATGCCTTGAACCCTGAGTCTGAGCAGTATTACATCATTGAAGTGAATGCCAGGCTCTCTCGCAGCTCTGC
CCTGGCCAGTAAGGCCACAGGTTATCCACTGGCTTATGTGGCAGCCAAGCTAGCATTGGGCATCCCTTTG
CCTGAGCTCAGGAACTCTGTGACAGGGGGTACAGCAGCCTTTGAACCCAGCGTGGATTATTGTGTGGTGA
AGATTCCTCGATGGGACCTTAGCAAGTTCCTGCGAGTCAGCACAAAGATTGGGAGCTGCATGAAGAGCGT
TGGTGAAGTCATGGGCATTGGGCGTTCATTTGAGGAGGCCTTCCAGAAGGCCCTGCGCATGGTGGATGAG
AACTGTGTGGGCTTTGATCACACAGTGAAACCAGTCAGCGATATGGAGTTGGAGACTCCAACAGATAAGC
GGATTTTTGTGGTGGCAGCTGCTTTGTGGGCTGGTTATTCAGTGGACCGCCTGTATGAGCTCACACGCAT
CGACCGCTGGTTCCTGCACCGAATGAAGCGTATCATCGCACATGCCCAGCTGCTAGAACAACACCGTGGA
CAGCCTTTGCCGCCAGACCTGCTGCAACAGGCCAAGTGTCTTGGCTTCTCAGACAAACAGATTGCCCTTG
CAGTTCTGAGCACAGAGCTGGCTGTTCGCAAGCTGCGTCAGGAACTGGGGATCTGTCCAGCAGTGAAACA
GATTGACACAGTTGCAGCTGAGTGGCCAGCCCAGACAAATTACCTATACCTAACGTATTGGGGCACCACC
CATGACCTCACCTTTCGAACACCTCATGTCCTAGTCCTTGGCTCTGGCGTCTACCGTATTGGCTCTAGCG
TTGAATTTGACTGGTGTGCTGTAGGCTGCATCCAGCAGCTCCGAAAGATGGGATATAAGACCATCATGGT
GAACTATAACCCAGAGACAGTCAGCACCGACTATGACATGTGTGATCGACTCTACTTTGATGAGATCTCT
TTTGAGGTGGTGATGGACATCTATGAGCTCGAGAACCCTGAAGGTGTGATCCTATCCATGGGTGGACAGC
TGCCCAACAACATGGCCATGGCGTTGCATCGGCAGCAGTGCCGGGTGCTGGGCACCTCCCCTGAAGCCAT
TGACTCGGCTGAGAACCGTTTCAAGTTTTCCCGGCTCCTTGACACCATTGGTATCAGCCAGCCTCAGTGG
AGGGAGCTCAGTGACCTCGAGTCTGCTCGCCAATTCTGCCAGACCGTGGGGTACCCCTGTGTGGTGCGCC
CCTCCTATGTGCTGAGCGGTGCTGCTATGAATGTGGCCTACACGGATGGAGACCTGGAGCGCTTCCTGAG
CAGCGCAGCAGCCGTCTCCAAAGAGCATCCCGTGGTCATCTCCAAGTTCATCCAGGAGGCTAAGGAGATT
GACGTGGATGCCGTGGCCTCTGATGGTGTGGTGGCAGCCATCGCCATCTCTGAGCATGTGGAGAATGCAG
GTGTGCATTCAGGTGATGCGACGCTGGTGACCCCCCCACAAGATATCACTGCCAAAACCCTGGAGCGGAT
CAAAGCCATTGTGCATGCTGTGGGCCAGGAGCTACAGGTCACAGGACCCTTCAATCTGCAGCTCATTGCC
AAGGATGACCAGCTGAAAGTTATTGAATGCAACGTACGTGTCTCTCGCTCCTTCCCCTTCGTTTCCAAGA
CACTGGGTGTGGACCTAGTAGCCTTGGCCACGCGGGTCATCATGGGGGAAGAAGTGGAACCTGTGGGGCT
AATGACTGGTTCTGGAGTTGTGGGAGTAAAGGTGCCTCAGTTCTCCTTCTCCCGCTTGGCGGGTGCTGAC
GTGGTGTTGGGTGTGGAAATGACCAGTACTGGGGAGGTGGCCGGCTTTGGGGAGAGCCGCTGTGAGGCAT
ACCTCAAGGCCATGCTAAGCACTGGCTTTAAGATCCCCAAGAAGAATATCCTGCTGACCATTGGCAGCTA
TAAGAACAAAAGCGAGCTGCTCCCAACTGTGCGGCTACTGGAGAGCCTGGGCTACAGCCTCTATGCCGCT
CTCGGCACAGCTGACTTCTACACTGAGCATGGCGTCAAGGTAACAGCTGTGGACTGGCACTTTGAGGAGG
CTGTGGATGGTGAGTGCCCACCACAGCGGAGCATCCTGGAGCAGCTAGCTGAGAAAAACTTTGAGCTGGT
GATTAACCTGTCAATGCGTGGAGCTGGGGGCCGGCGTCTCTCTTCCTTTGTCACCAAGGGCTACCGCACC
CGACGCTTGGCCGCTGACTTCTCCGTGCCCCTAATCATCGATATCAAGTGCACCAAACTCTTTGTGGAGG
CCCTAGGCCAGATCGGGCCAGCCCCTCCTTTGAAGGTGCATGTTGACTGTATGACCTCCCAAAAGCTTGT
GCGACTGCCGGGATTGATTGATGTCCATGTGCACCTGCGGGAACCAGGTGGGACACATAAGGAGGACTTT
GCTTCAGGCACAGCCGCTGCCCTGGCTGGGGGTATCACCATGGTGTGTGCCATGCCTAATACCCGGCCCC
CCATCATTGACGCCCCTGCTCTGGCCCTGGCCCAGAAGCTGGCAGAGGCTGGCGCCCGGTGCGACTTTGC
GCTATTCCTTGGGGCCTCGTCTGAAAATGCAGGAACCTTGGGCACCGTGGCCGGGTCTGCAGCCGGGCTG
AAGCTTTACCTCAATGAGACCTTCTCTGAGCTGCGGCTGGACAGCGTGGTCCAGTGGATGGAGCATTTCG
AGACATGGCCCTCCCACCTCCCCATTGTGGCTCACGCGGAGCAGCAAACCGTGGCTGCTGTCCTCATGGT
GGCTCAGCTCACTCAGCGCTCAGTGCACATATGTCACGTGGCACGGAAGGAGGAGATCCTGCTAATTAAA
GCTGCAAAGGCACGGGGCTTGCCAGTGACCTGCGAGGTGGCTCCCCACCACCTGTTCCTAAGCCATGATG
ACCTGGAGCGCCTGGGGCCTGGGAAGGGGGAGGTCCGGCCTGAGCTTGGCTCCCGCCAGGATGTGGAAGC
CCTGTGGGAGAACATGGCTGTCATCGACTGCTTTGCCTCAGACCATGCTCCCCATACCTTGGAGGAGAAG
TGTGGGTCCAGGCCCCCACCTGGGTTCCCAGGGTTAGAGACCATGCTGCCACTACTCCTGACGGCTGTAA
GCGAGGGCCGGCTCAGCCTGGACGACCTGCTGCAGCGATTGCACCACAATCCTCGGCGCATCTTTCACCT
GCCTCCGCAGGAGGACACCTATGTGGAGGTGGATCTGGAGCATGAGTGGACAATTCCCAGCCACATGCCC
TTCTCCAAGGCCCACTGGACACCTTTTGAAGGGCAGAAAGTGAAGGGCACCGTCCGCCGTGTGGTCCTGC
GAGGGGAGGTTGCCTATATCGATGGGCAGGTTCTGGTACCCCCGGGCTATGGACAGGATGTACGGAAGTG
GCCACAGGGGGCTGTTCCTCAGCTCCCACCCTCAGCCCCTGCCACTAGTGAGATGACCACGACACCTGAA
AGACCCCGCCGTGGCATCCCAGGGCTTCCTGATGGCCGCTTCCATCTGCCGCCCCGAATCCATCGAGCCT
CCGACCCAGGTTTGCCAGCTGAGGAGCCAAAGGAGAAGTCCTCTCGGAAGGTAGCCGAGCCAGAGCTGAT
GGGAACCCCTGATGGCACCTGCTACCCTCCACCACCAGTACCGAGACAGGCATCTCCCCAGAACCTGGGG
ACCCCTGGCTTGCTGCACCCCCAGACCTCACCCCTGCTGCACTCATTAGTGGGCCAACATATCCTGTCCG
TCCAGCAGTTCACCAAGGATCAGATGTCTCACCTGTTCAATGTGGCACACACACTGCGTATGATGGTGCA
GAAGGAGCGGAGCCTCGACATCCTGAAGGGGAAGGTCATGGCCTCCATGTTCTATGAAGTGAGCACACGG
ACCAGCAGCTCCTTTGCAGCAGCCATGGCCCGGCTGGGAGGTGCTGTGCTCAGCTTCTCGGAAGCCACAT
CGTCCGTCCAGAAGGGCGAATCCCTGGCTGACTCCGTGCAGACCATGAGCTGCTATGCCGACGTCGTCGT
GCTCCGGCACCCCCAGCCTGGAGCAGTGGAGCTGGCCGCCAAGCACTGCCGGAGGCCAGTGATCAATGCT
GGGGATGGGGTCGGAGAGCACCCCACCCAGGCCCTGCTGGACATCTTCACCATCCGTGAGGAGCTGGGAA
CTGTCAATGGCATGACGATCACGATGGTGGGTGACCTGAAGCACGGACGCACAGTACATTCCCTGGCCTG
CCTGCTCACCCAGTATCGTGTCAGCCTGCGCTACGTGGCACCTCCCAGCCTGCGCATGCCACCCACTGTG
CGGGCCTTCGTGGCCTCCCGCGGCACCAAGCAGGAGGAATTCGAGAGCATTGAGGAGGCGCTGCCTGACA
CTGATGTGCTCTACATGACTCGAATCCAGAAGGAACGATTTGGCTCTACCCAGGAGTACGAAGCTTGCTT
TGGTCAGTTCATCCTCACTCCCCACATCATGACCCGGGCCAAGAAGAAGATGGTGGTGATGCACCCGATG
CCCCGTGTCAACGAGATAAGCGTGGAAGTGGACTCGGATCCCCGCGCAGCCTACTTCCGCCAGGCTGAGA
ACGGCATGTACATCCGCATGGCTCTGTTAGCCACCGTGCTGGGCCGTTTCGACTACAAAGACGATGACGA
CAAGTAGGAATTCCTGCAGGCCTCGAGGGCCGGCGCGCCGCGGCCGCTACGTAAATTCCGCCCCCNCCCC
CCCTCTCCCTCCCCC
